Addgene plasmid #84431: TOPO-BC37
Purpose: Encodes illumina barcodes for allele frequency sequencing (FREQ-Seq-Squared)
Depositing lab: J.J. Emerson. Depositing organization: University of California, Irvine. Publication: FREQ-Seq2: a method for precise high-throughput combinatorial quantification of allele frequencies. Zhao R, Lukacsovich T, Gaut R, Emerson JJ. G3 (Bethesda). 2023 Sep 30;13(10):jkad162. doi: 10.1093/g3journal/jkad162. PubMed 37494033.
Backbone
  Vector backbone: pCRII-TOPO
  Backbone manufacturer: Thermo Fisher Scientific
  Vector type: Barcoding plasmids
Growth in bacteria
  Bacterial resistance: Ampicillin, 100 μg/mL
  Growth temperature: 37°C
  Growth strain: DH5alpha
  Copy number: High Copy
Gene/Insert
  Gene/Insert name: BC37
  Species: Synthetic
  Insert size (bp): 86
  Promoter: SP6/T7
  Cloning method: TOPO Cloning
  Sequencing primers: 5′ T7; 3′ SP6
Terms and licenses: Academic/Nonprofit Terms; Industry Terms: Not Available to Industry
Depositor comments: This plasmid is part of the FREQ-Seq-Squared kit. See Addgene's kit collection page for more details: https://www.addgene.org/kits/
How to cite: TOPO-BC37 was a gift from J.J. Emerson (Addgene plasmid # 84431 ; http://n2t.net/addgene:84431 ; RRID:Addgene_84431)
