[The description below was written by a language model from this plasmid's Addgene catalogue record and pLannotate feature annotations shown in this document.]
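Description:
TOPO-BC37 is a small bacterial cloning plasmid (about 4.1 kb in the assembled sequence) built on the commercial pCRII-TOPO backbone and classed as a barcoding plasmid. It belongs to the FREQ-Seq-Squared kit, a set of constructs used for high-throughput, combinatorial quantification of allele frequencies by Illumina sequencing. The payload is an 86 bp synthetic insert, BC37, introduced by TOPO cloning and described as encoding Illumina barcode sequence. The feature table does not annotate the insert itself, but it would lie in the cloning region between the SP6 and T7 promoters. The record does not give the internal layout of the barcode or any adapter elements.

The remaining features are standard pCRII-TOPO parts. A high-copy ColE1/pUC-type origin drives replication in E. coli, and an f1 origin allows single-stranded DNA production with helper phage. The catalogue lists ampicillin as the selection, conferred by the β-lactamase gene, and the sequence also carries a Tn5-derived neo (kanamycin/neomycin resistance) gene with an adjacent transposase fragment that is a remnant of the marker's origin. The cloning site sits within a lacZα cassette preceded by the CAP binding site, lac promoter and lac operator, which in the parent vector allows blue/white screening. Only a lacZα fragment is annotated downstream of the insert. The opposing SP6 and T7 phage promoters flank the insert and serve here mainly as sequencing primer sites, though they could also support in vitro transcription. The plasmid appears to act as a stable, renewable source of one defined barcode in the kit, but the record does not describe how it is used in library preparation.
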