Features (pLannotate 1.2.2; 13 found; start..end, strand, type, name):
      2..94      +  CDS            lacI (fragment): lac repressor; lacI; The lac repressor binds to the lac operator to inhibit transcription in E. coli. This inhibition can be relieved by adding lactose or isopropyl-β-D-thiogalactopyranoside (IPTG).
    107..128     +  protein_bind   CAP binding site: CAP binding activates transcription in the presence of cAMP. E. coli catabolite activator protein
    143..173     +  promoter       lac promoter: promoter for the E. coli lac operon
    181..197     +  protein_bind   lac operator: The lac repressor binds to the lac operator to inhibit transcription in E. coli. This inhibition can be relieved by adding lactose or isopropyl-β-D-thiogalactopyranoside (IPTG). lac repressor encoded by lacI
    239..257     +  promoter       SP6 promoter: promoter for bacteriophage SP6 RNA polymerase
    493..511     -  promoter       T7 promoter: promoter for bacteriophage T7 RNA polymerase
    514..671     +  CDS            lacZα (fragment): LacZα fragment of β-galactosidase; lacZ fragment
    675..1103    +  rep_origin     f1 ori (sequence partly withheld): f1 bacteriophage origin of replication; arrow indicates direction of (+) strand synthesis
   1116..1415    +  CDS            tnpA (fragment): TN5P_ECOLX - Also known as tnp. Experimental evidence at protein level: Swiss-Prot protein existence level 1. Mediates transposition of transposon Tn5 by a 'cut and paste' mechanism. First, the monomeric transposase binds the 19 bp inverted DNA repeats flanking the transposon. Then, dimerization of the DNA- bound transposase creates a synaptic DNA complex. After nicking of the first DNA strand, excision of the transposon proceeds through a series of intermediates. The transposase then mediates the insertion of the transposon at a new site by strand transfer. The activity of the wild- type tran
   1447..2238    +  CDS            neo: KKA2_KLEPN - Also known as kan, nptII. Experimental evidence at protein level: Swiss-Prot protein existence level 1. Resistance to kanamycin, neomycin, paromomycin, ribostamycin, butirosin and gentamicin B. From Klebsiella pneumoniae.
   2242..2258    +  promoter       AmpR promoter (fragment): bla
   2259..3119    +  CDS            AmpR: β-lactamase; bla; confers resistance to ampicillin, carbenicillin, and related antibiotics
   3290..3878    +  rep_origin     ori: high-copy-number ColE1/pMB1/pBR322/pUC origin of replication
>Addgene plasmid #84431 | TOPO-BC37 | addgene full sequence | sequence record 163388 | Addgene assembled sequence
AGCGCCCAATACGCAAACCGCCTCTCCCCGCGCGTTGGCCGATTCATTAATGCAGCTGGCACGACAGGTT
TCCCGACTGGAAAGCGGGCAGTGAGCGCAACGCAATTAATGTGAGTTAGCTCACTCATTAGGCACCCCAG
GCTTTACACTTTATGCTTCCGGCTCGTATGTTGTGTGGAATTGTGAGCGGATAACAATTTCACACAGGAA
ACAGCTATGACCATGATTACGCCAAGCTATTTAGGTGACACTATAGAATACTCAAGCTATGCATCAAGCT
TGGTACCGAGCTCGGATCCACTAGTAACGGCCGCCAGTGTGCTGGAATTCGCCCTTGTAAGCAGTGGGTT
CTCTAGCCACGGAGATCGGAAGAGCGGTTCAGCAGGAATGCCGAGACCGATCTCGTATGCCGTCTTCTGC
TTAAGGGCGAATTCTGCAGATATCCATCACACTGGCGGCCGCTCGAGCATGCATCTAGAGGGCCCAATTC
GCCCTATAGTGAGTCGTATTACAATTCACTGGCCGTCGTTTTACAACGTCGTGACTGGGAAAACCCTGGC
GTTACCCAACTTAATCGCCTTGCAGCACATCCCCCTTTCGCCAGCTGGCGTAATAGCGAAGAGGCCCGCA
CCGATCGCCCTTCCCAACAGTTGCGCAGCCTGAATGGCGAATGG
[124 nt withheld, positions 675-798]
C
[91 nt withheld, positions 800-890]
A
[49 nt withheld, positions 892-940]
CCTTTGACGTTGGAGTCCACGTTCTTT
[37 nt withheld, positions 968-1004]
ACCCTATCTCGGTCTATTCTTTTGATTTATAAGGGATTTTGCCGATTTCGGCCTATTGGTTAAAAAATGA
GCTGATTTAACAAAAATTTAACGCGAATTTTAACAAAATTCAGGGCGCAAGGGCTGCTAAAGGAAGCGGA
ACACGTAGAAAGCCAGTCCGCAGAAACGGTGCTGACCCCGGATGAATGTCAGCTACTGGGCTATCTGGAC
AAGGGAAAACGCAAGCGCAAAGAGAAAGCAGGTAGCTTGCAGTGGGCTTACATGGCGATAGCTAGACTGG
GCGGTTTTATGGACAGCAAGCGAACCGGAATTGCCAGCTGGGGCGCCCTCTGGTAAGGTTGGGAAGCCCT
GCAAAGTAAACTGGATGGCTTTCTTGCCGCCAAGGATCTGATGGCGCAGGGGATCAAGATCTGATCAAGA
GACAGGATGAGGATCGTTTCGCATGATTGAACAAGATGGATTGCACGCAGGTTCTCCGGCCGCTTGGGTG
GAGAGGCTATTCGGCTATGACTGGGCACAACAGACAATCGGCTGCTCTGATGCCGCCGTGTTCCGGCTGT
CAGCGCAGGGGCGCCCGGTTCTTTTTGTCAAGACCGACCTGTCCGGTGCCCTGAATGAACTGCAGGACGA
GGCAGCGCGGCTATCGTGGCTGGCCACGACGGGCGTTCCTTGCGCAGCTGTGCTCGACGTTGTCACTGAA
GCGGGAAGGGACTGGCTGCTATTGGGCGAAGTGCCGGGGCAGGATCTCCTGTCATCCCACCTTGCTCCTG
CCGAGAAAGTATCCATCATGGCTGATGCAATGCGGCGGCTGCATACGCTTGATCCGGCTACCTGCCCATT
CGACCACCAAGCGAAACATCGCATCGAGCGAGCACGTACTCGGATGGAAGCCGGTCTTGTCGATCAGGAT
GATCTGGACGAAGAGCATCAGGGGCTCGCGCCAGCCGAACTGTTCGCCAGGCTCAAGGCGCGCATGCCCG
ACGGCGAGGATCTCGTCGTGACCCATGGCGATGCCTGCTTGCCGAATATCATGGTGGAAAATGGCCGCTT
TTCTGGATTCATCGACTGTGGCCGGCTGGGTGTGGCGGACCGCTATCAGGACATAGCGTTGGCTACCCGT
GATATTGCTGAAGAGCTTGGCGGCGAATGGGCTGACCGCTTCCTCGTGCTTTACGGTATCGCCGCTCCCG
ATTCGCAGCGCATCGCCTTCTATCGCCTTCTTGACGAGTTCTTCTGAATTGAAAAAGGAAGAGTATGAGT
ATTCAACATTTCCGTGTCGCCCTTATTCCCTTTTTTGCGGCATTTTGCCTTCCTGTTTTTGCTCACCCAG
AAACGCTGGTGAAAGTAAAAGATGCTGAAGATCAGTTGGGTGCACGAGTGGGTTACATCGAACTGGATCT
CAACAGCGGTAAGATCCTTGAGAGTTTTCGCCCCGAAGAACGTTTTCCAATGATGAGCACTTTTAAAGTT
CTGCTATGTGGCGCGGTATTATCCCGTATTGACGCCGGGCAAGAGCAACTCGGTCGCCGCATACACTATT
CTCAGAATGACTTGGTTGAGTACTCACCAGTCACAGAAAAGCATCTTACGGATGGCATGACAGTAAGAGA
ATTATGCAGTGCTGCCATAACCATGAGTGATAACACTGCGGCCAACTTACTTCTGACAACGATCGGAGGA
CCGAAGGAGCTAACCGCTTTTTTGCACAACATGGGGGATCATGTAACTCGCCTTGATCGTTGGGAACCGG
AGCTGAATGAAGCCATACCAAACGACGAGCGTGACACCACGATGCCTGTAGCAATGGCAACAACGTTGCG
CAAACTATTAACTGGCGAACTACTTACTCTAGCTTCCCGGCAACAATTAATAGACTGGATGGAGGCGGAT
AAAGTTGCAGGACCACTTCTGCGCTCGGCCCTTCCGGCTGGCTGGTTTATTGCTGATAAATCTGGAGCCG
GTGAGCGTGGGTCTCGCGGTATCATTGCAGCACTGGGGCCAGATGGTAAGCCCTCCCGTATCGTAGTTAT
CTACACGACGGGGAGTCAGGCAACTATGGATGAACGAAATAGACAGATCGCTGAGATAGGTGCCTCACTG
ATTAAGCATTGGTAACTGTCAGACCAAGTTTACTCATATATACTTTAGATTGATTTAAAACTTCATTTTT
AATTTAAAAGGATCTAGGTGAAGATCCTTTTTGATAATCTCATGACCAAAATCCCTTAACGTGAGTTTTC
GTTCCACTGAGCGTCAGACCCCGTAGAAAAGATCAAAGGATCTTCTTGAGATCCTTTTTTTCTGCGCGTA
ATCTGCTGCTTGCAAACAAAAAAACCACCGCTACCAGCGGTGGTTTGTTTGCCGGATCAAGAGCTACCAA
CTCTTTTTCCGAAGGTAACTGGCTTCAGCAGAGCGCAGATACCAAATACTGTTCTTCTAGTGTAGCCGTA
GTTAGGCCACCACTTCAAGAACTCTGTAGCACCGCCTACATACCTCGCTCTGCTAATCCTGTTACCAGTG
GCTGCTGCCAGTGGCGATAAGTCGTGTCTTACCGGGTTGGACTCAAGACGATAGTTACCGGATAAGGCGC
AGCGGTCGGGCTGAACGGGGGGTTCGTGCACACAGCCCAGCTTGGAGCGAACGACCTACACCGAACTGAG
ATACCTACAGCGTGAGCTATGAGAAAGCGCCACGCTTCCCGAAGGGAGAAAGGCGGACAGGTATCCGGTA
AGCGGCAGGGTCGGAACAGGAGAGCGCACGAGGGAGCTTCCAGGGGGAAACGCCTGGTATCTTTATAGTC
CTGTCGGGTTTCGCCACCTCTGACTTGAGCGTCGATTTTTGTGATGCTCGTCAGGGGGGCGGAGCCTATG
GAAAAACGCCAGCAACGCGGCCTTTTTACGGTTCCTGGCCTTTTGCTGGCCTTTTGCTCACATGTTCTTT
CCTGCGTTATCCCCTGATTCTGTGGATAACCGTATTACCGCCTTTGAGTGAGCTGATACCGCTCGCCGCA
GCCGAACGACCGAGCGCAGCGAGTCAGTGAGCGAGGAAGCGGAAG
