>Addgene plasmid #84431 | TOPO-BC37 | depositor partial sequence | sequence record 161037 | Primer and barcode sequence
GTAAGCAGTGGGTTCTCTAGCCACGGAGATCGGAAGAGCGGTTC
