>Addgene plasmid #84431 | TOPO-BC37 | addgene partial sequence | sequence record 163387 | F1ori-R 5'-AGGGAAGAAAGCGAAAGGAG-3'
C
[67 nt withheld, positions 2-68]
CCATTCGCCATTCAGGCTGCGCAACTGTTGGGAAGGGCGATCGGTGCGGGCCTCTTCGCTATTACGCCAG
CTGGCGAAAGGGGGATGTGCTGCAAGGCGATTAAGTTGGGTAACGCCAGGGTTTTCCCAGTCACGACGTT
GTAAAACGACGGCCAGTGAATTGTAATACGACTCACTATAGGGCGAATTGGGCCCTCTAGATGCATGCTC
GAGCGGCCGCCAGTGTGATGGATATCTGCAGAATTCGCCCTTAAGCAGAAGACGGCATACGAGATCGGTC
TCGGCATTCCTGCTGAACCGCTCTTCCGATCTCCGTGGCTAGAGAACCCACTGCTTACAAGGGCGAATTC
CAGCACACTGGCGGCCGTTACTAGTGGATCCGAGCTCGGTACCAAGCTTGATGCATAGCTTGAGTATTCT
ATAGTGTCACCTAAATAGCTTGGCGTAATCATGGTCATAGCTGTTTCCTGTGTGAAATTGTTATCCGCTC
ACAATTCCACACAACATACGAGCCGGAAGCATAAAGTGTAAAGCCTGGGGTGCCTAATGAGTGAGCTAAC
TCACATTAATTGCGTTGCGCTCACTGCCCGCTTTCCAGTCGGGAAACCTGTCGTGCCAGCTGCATTAATG
AATCGGCCAACGCGCGGGGAGAGGCGGTTTGCGTATTGGGCGCTCTTCCGCTTCCTCGCTCACTGACTCG
CTGCGCTCGGTCGTTCGGCTGCGGCGAGCGGTATCAGCTCACTCAAAGGCGGTAATACGGTTATCCACAG
AATCAGGGGATAACGCAGGAA
